>Addgene plasmid #207325 | pHCMV_ALV_Env | addgene full sequence | sequence record 407403 | Addgene NGS Result
GCGGCCGCTCTAGAGAGCTTGGCCCATTGCATACGTTGTATCCATATCATAATATGTACATTTATATTGG
CTCATGTCCAACATTACCGCCATGTTGACATTGATTATTGACTAGTTATTAATAGTAATCAATTACGGGG
TCATTAGTTCATAGCCCATATATGGAGTTCCGCGTTACATAACTTACGGTAAATGGCCCGCCTGGCTGAC
CGCCCAACGACCCCCGCCCATTGACGTCAATAATGACGTATGTTCCCATAGTAACGCCAATAGGGACTTT
CCATTGACGTCAATGGGTGGAGTATTTACGGTAAACTGCCCACTTGGCAGTACATCAAGTGTATCATATG
CCAAGTACGCCCCCTATTGACGTCAATGACGGTAAATGGCCCGCCTGGCATTATGCCCAGTACATGACCT
TATGGGACTTTCCTACTTGGCAGTACATCTACGTATTAGTCATCGCTATTACCATGGTGATGCGGTTTTG
GCAGTACATCAATGGGCGTGGATAGCGGTTTGACTCACGGGGATTTCCAAGTCTCCACCCCATTGACGTC
AATGGGAGTTTGTTTTGGCACCAAAATCAACGGGACTTTCCAAAATGTCGTAACAACTCCGCCCCATTGA
CGCAAATGGGCGGTAGGCGTGTACGGTGGGAGGTCTATATAAGCAGAGCTCGTTTAGTGAACCGTCAGAT
CGCCTGGACACGCCATCCACGCTGTTTTGACCTCCATAGATGACACCGGGACCGATCCAGCCTCCGGTCG
ACCGATCCTGAGAACTTCAGGGTGAGTTTGGGGACCCTTGATTGTTCTTTCTTTTTCGCTATTGTAAAAT
TCATGTTATATGGAGGGGGCAAAGTTTTCAGGGTGTTGTTTAGAATGGGAAGATGTCCCTTGTATCACCA
TGGACCCTCATGATAATTTTGTTTCTTTCACTTTCTACTCTGTTGACAACCATTGTCTCCTCTTATTTTC
TTTTCATTTTCTGTAACTTTTTCGTTAAACTTTAGCTTGCATTTGTAACGAATTTTTAAATTCACTTTTG
TTTATTTGTCAGATTGTAAGTACTTTCTCTAATCACTTTTTTTTCAAGGCAATCAGGGTATATTATATTG
TACTTCAGCACAGTTTTAGAGAACAATTGTTATAATTAAATGATAAGGTAGAATATTTCTGCATATAAAT
TCTGGCTGGCGTGGAAATATTCTTATTGGTAGAAACAACTACACCCTGGTCATCATCCTGCCTTTCTCTT
TATGGTTACAATGATATACACTGTTTGAGATGAGGATAAAATACTCTGAGTCCAAACCGGGCCCCTCTGC
TAACCATGTTCATGCCTTCTTCTCTTTCCTACAGCTCCTGGGCAACGTGCTGGTTGTTGTGCTGTCTCAT
CATTTTGGCAAAGAATTCGCCACCATGGAGGCCGTGATTAAAGCCTTTCTGACCGGATACCCCGGAAAGA
CCTCCAAAAAGGATAGCAAGGAGAAGCCTCTGGCCACCAGCAAGAAGGACCCCGAAAAAACCCCTCTGCT
GCCCACAAGAGTGAACTACATTCTGATCATCGGCGTGCTGGTGCTGTGCGAGGTGACCGGCGTCAGAGCT
GACGTCCATCTGCTCGAGCAGCCCGGCAACCTCTGGATTACATGGGCCAACAGAACCGGCCAGACCGATT
TTTGTCTGAGCACACAGAGCGCTACCTCCCCTTTTCAGACATGTCTGATCGGCATTCCTAGCCCTATTAG
CGAGGGAGACTTCAAGGGCTACGTGAGCGACAACTGCACAACACTGGGAACAGACAGACTCGTGAGCTCC
GCCGATTTCACCGGCGGACCCGACAACTCCACCACACTGACCTATAGAAAAGTCAGCTGTCTGCTGCTCA
AGCTCAACGTGAGCATGTGGGACGAACCTCACGAGCTGCAGCTGCTGGGATCCCAATCCCTCCCTAACAT
CACAAACATCGCCCAGATCAGCGGCATCACCGGCGGATGCGTGGGATTTAGACCCCAAGGCGTGCCTTGG
TATCTCGGATGGTCCAGACAAGAGGCCACAAGGTTTCTGCTGAGACACCCCAGCTTTAGCAAGTCCACCG
AACCCTTCACCGTCGTCACCGCCGATAGACACAATCTGTTCATGGGCTCCGAGTACTGTGGCGCCTATGG
ATATAGATTCTGGAACATGTATAACTGCAGCCAAGTGGGCAGACAATATAGATGTGGCAATGCCAGATCC
CCTAGGCCCGGCCTCCCCGAGATCCAGTGTACCAGAAGAGGCGGAAAGTGGGTGAACCAGTCCCAAGAGA
TTAACGAGTCCGAACCTTTCTCCTTCACCGTGAACTGCACAGCTAGCAGCCTCGGCAACGCCTCCGGATG
TTGTGGAAAAGCTGGAACCATTCTGCCCGGCAAGTGGGTGGACTCCACACAAGGAAGCTTCACCAAGCCC
AAAGCTCTGCCCCCCGCCATTTTCCTCATCTGTGGAGATAGAGCTTGGCAAGGCATTCCTAGCAGACCCG
TGGGCGGACCTTGTTATCTGGGCAAGCTGACAATGCTCGCCCCCAAGCACACCGACATCCTCAAAGTGCT
GGTGAACAGCAGCAGAACCGGCATCAGAAGGAAGAGAAGCACATCCCACCTCGATGACACATGCAGCGAT
GAGGTGCAACTGTGGGGCCCCACCGCCAGAATCTTCGCCAGCATTCTGGCCCCCGGCGTGGCTAGAGCTC
AAGCCCTCAGAGAGATCGAAAGACTGGCTTGTTGGAGCGTCAAACAAGCCAATCTGACCACATCCTTCCT
CGGCGATCTGCTGGACGACGTCACCAGCATCAGACACGCCGTGCTGCAAAATAGGGCCGCTATCGACTTT
CTGCTGCTGGCTCACGGCCATGGCTGTGAGGATGTCGCCGGCATGTGCTGTTTCAATCTGAGCGACCACT
CCGAGAGCATCCAGAAGAAGTTCCAGCTCATGAAGGAGCACGTGAACAAGATCGGAGTGGATAGCGACCC
CATTGGAAGCTGGCTCAGAGGACTGTTTGGCGGCATCGGCGAATGGGCTGTGCATCTGCTGAAGGGACTG
CTGCTGGGACTCGTGGTGATTCTGCTGCTGGTGGTGTGCCTCCCTTGTCTGCTGCAGATCGTCTGCGGAA
ATATTAGAAAAATGATCAATAACAGCATCAGCTATCACACCGAGTACAAGAAGCTGCAGAAGGCTTGCGG
CCAGCCCGAGAGCAGAATTGTCTGATGTCTTCCTGGAGCTCCAGTCATTGACTATAACGTCTCAGATCTT
TTTCCCTCTGCCAAAAATTATGGGGACATCATGAAGCCCCTTGAGCATCTGACTTCTGGCTAATAAAGGA
AATTTATTTTCATTGCAATAGTGTGTTGGAATTTTTTGTGTCTCTCACTCGGAAGGACATATGGGAGGGC
AAATCATTTAAAACATCAGAATGAGTATTTGGTTTAGAGTTTGGCAACATATGCCCATATGCTGGCTGCC
ATGAACAAAGGTTGGCTATAAAGAGGTCATCAGTATATGAAACAGCCCCCTGCTGTCCATTCCTTATTCC
ATAGAAAAGCCTTGACTTGAGGTTAGATTTTTTTTATATTTTGTTTTGTGTTATTTTTTTCTTTAACATC
CCTAAAATTTTCCTTACATGTTTTACTAGCCAGATTTTTCCTCCTCTCCTGACTACTCCCAGTCATAGCT
GTCCCTCTTCTCTTATGGAGATCCCTCGACGGATCGGCCGCAATTCGTAATCATGTCATAGCTGTTTCCT
GTGTGAAATTGTTATCCGCTCACAATTCCACACAACATACGAGCCGGAAGCATAAAGTGTAAAGCCTGGG
GTGCCTAATGAGTGAGCTAACTCACATTAATTGCGTTGCGCTCACTGCCCGCTTTCCAGTCGGGAAACCT
GTCGTGCCAGCTGCATTAATGAATCGGCCAACGCGCGGGGAGAGGCGGTTTGCGTATTGGGCGCTCTTCC
GCTTCCTCGCTCACTGACTCGCTGCGCTCGGTCGTTCGGCTGCGGCGAGCGGTATCAGCTCACTCAAAGG
CGGTAATACGGTTATCCACAGAATCAGGGGATAACGCAGGAAAGAACATGTGAGCAAAAGGCCAGCAAAA
GGCCAGGAACCGTAAAAAGGCCGCGTTGCTGGCGTTTTTCCATAGGCTCCGCCCCCCTGACGAGCATCAC
AAAAATCGACGCTCAAGTCAGAGGTGGCGAAACCCGACAGGACTATAAAGATACCAGGCGTTTCCCCCTG
GAAGCTCCCTCGTGCGCTCTCCTGTTCCGACCCTGCCGCTTACCGGATACCTGTCCGCCTTTCTCCCTTC
GGGAAGCGTGGCGCTTTCTCATAGCTCACGCTGTAGGTATCTCAGTTCGGTGTAGGTCGTTCGCTCCAAG
CTGGGCTGTGTGCACGAACCCCCCGTTCAGCCCGACCGCTGCGCCTTATCCGGTAACTATCGTCTTGAGT
CCAACCCGGTAAGACACGACTTATCGCCACTGGCAGCAGCCACTGGTAACAGGATTAGCAGAGCGAGGTA
TGTAGGCGGTGCTACAGAGTTCTTGAAGTGGTGGCCTAACTACGGCTACACTAGAAGAACAGTATTTGGT
ATCTGCGCTCTGCTGAAGCCAGTTACCTTCGGAAAAAGAGTTGGTAGCTCTTGATCCGGCAAACAAACCA
CCGCTGGTAGCGGTGGTTTTTTTGTTTGCAAGCAGCAGATTACGCGCAGAAAAAAAGGATCTCAAGAAGA
TCCTTTGATCTTTTCTACGGGGTCTGACGCTCAGTGGAACGAAAACTCACGTTAAGGGATTTTGGTCATG
AGATTATCAAAAAGGATCTTCACCTAGATCCTTTTAAATTAAAAATGAAGTTTTAAATCAATCTAAAGTA
TATATGAGTAAACTTGGTCTGACAGTTACCAATGCTTAATCAGTGAGGCACCTATCTCAGCGATCTGTCT
ATTTCGTTCATCCATAGTTGCCTGACTCCCCGTCGTGTAGATAACTACGATACGGGAGGGCTTACCATCT
GGCCCCAGTGCTGCAATGATACCGCGAGACCCACGCTCACCGGCACCAGATTTATCAGCAATAAACCAGC
CAGCCGGAAGGGCCGAGCGCAGAAGTGGTCCTGCAACTTTATCCGCCTCCATCCAGTCTATTAATTGTTG
CCGGGAAGCTAGAGTAAGTAGTTCGCCAGTTAATAGTTTGCGCAACGTTGTTGCCATTGCTACAGGCATC
GTGGTGTCACGCTCGTCGTTTGGTATGGCTTCATTCAGCTCCGGTTCCCAACGATCAAGGCGAGTTACAT
GATCCCCCATGTTGTGCAAAAAAGCGGTTAGCTCCTTCGGTCCTCCGATCGTTGTCAGAAGTAAGTTGGC
CGCAGTGTTATCACTCATGGTTATGGCAGCACTGCATAATTCTCTTACTGTCATGCCATCCGTAAGATGC
TTTTCTGTGACTGGTGAGTACTCAACCAAGTCATTCTGAGAATAGTGTATGCGGCGACCGAGTTGCTCTT
GCCCGGCGTCAATACGGGATAATACCGCGCCACATAGCAGAACTTTAAAAGTGCTCATCATTGGAAAACG
TTCTTCGGGGCGAAAACTCTCAAGGATCTTACCGCTGTTGAGATCCAGTTCGATGTAACCCACTCGTGCA
CCCAACTGATCTTCAGCATCTTTTACTTTCACCAGCGTTTCTGGGTGAGCAAAAACAGGAAGGCAAAATG
CCGCAAAAAAGGGAATAAGGGCGACACGGAAATGTTGAATACTCATACTCTTCCTTTTTCAATATTATTG
AAGCATTTATCAGGGTTATTGTCTCATGAGCGGATACATATTTGAATGTATTTAGAAAAATAAACAAATA
GGGGTTCCGCGCACATTTCCCCGAAAAGTGCCACCTAAATTGTAAGCGTTAATATTTTGTTAAAATTCGC
GTTAAATTTTTGTTAAATCAGCTCATTTTTTAACCAATAGGCCGAAATCGGCAAAATCCCTTATAAATCA
AAAGAATAGACCGAGATAGGGT
[37 nt withheld, positions 6043-6079]
AAAGAACGTGGACTCCAACGTCAAAGG
[49 nt withheld, positions 6107-6155]
T
[91 nt withheld, positions 6157-6247]
G
[124 nt withheld, positions 6249-6372]
CCCATTCGCCATTCAGGCTGCGCAACTGTTGGGAAGGGCGATCGGTGCGGGCCTCTTCGCTATTACGCCA
GCTGGCGAAAGGGGGATGTGCTGCAAGGCGATTAAGTTGGGTAACGCCAGGGTTTTCCCAGTCACGACGT
TGTAAAACGACGGCCAGTGAGCGCGCGTAATACGACTCACTATAGGGCGAATTGGAGCTCCACCGCGGTG
Features (pLannotate 1.2.2; 16 found; start..end, strand, type, name):
     97..476     +  enhancer       CMV enhancer: human cytomegalovirus immediate early enhancer
    477..680     +  promoter       CMV promoter: human cytomegalovirus (CMV) immediate early promoter
    792..1364    +  intron         β-globin intron: intron from rabbit β-globin gene
   1425..3242    +  CDS            env: ENV_RSVSA - Experimental evidence at protein level: Swiss-Prot protein existence level 1. The transmembrane protein (TM) acts as a class I viral fusion protein. Under the current model, the protein has at least 3 conformational states: pre-fusion native state, pre-hairpin intermediate state, and post-fusion hairpin state. During viral and target cell membrane fusion, the coiled coil regions (heptad repeats) assume a trimer-of-hairpins structure, positioning the fusion peptide in close proximity to the C-terminal region of the ectodomain. The formation of this structure appears to drive apposit
   3352..3407    +  polyA_signal   β-globin poly(A) signal: rabbit β-globin polyadenylation signal (Gil and Proudfoot, 1987)
   3789..3805    -  protein_bind   lac operator: The lac repressor binds to the lac operator to inhibit transcription in E. coli. This inhibition can be relieved by adding lactose or isopropyl-β-D-thiogalactopyranoside (IPTG). lac repressor encoded by lacI
   3813..3843    -  promoter       lac promoter: promoter for the E. coli lac operon
   3858..3879    -  protein_bind   CAP binding site: CAP binding activates transcription in the presence of cAMP. E. coli catabolite activator protein
   3892..3984    -  CDS            lacI (fragment): lac repressor; lacI; The lac repressor binds to the lac operator to inhibit transcription in E. coli. This inhibition can be relieved by adding lactose or isopropyl-β-D-thiogalactopyranoside (IPTG).
   4167..4755    -  rep_origin     ori: high-copy-number ColE1/pMB1/pBR322/pUC origin of replication
   4926..5786    -  CDS            AmpR: β-lactamase; bla; confers resistance to ampicillin, carbenicillin, and related antibiotics
   5787..5891    -  promoter       AmpR promoter: bla
   5944..6372    -  rep_origin     f1 ori (sequence partly withheld): f1 bacteriophage origin of replication; arrow indicates direction of (+) strand synthesis
   6377..6532    -  CDS            lacZα (fragment): LacZα fragment of β-galactosidase; lacZ fragment
   6540..6558    +  promoter       T7 promoter: promoter for bacteriophage T7 RNA polymerase
   6567..14      +  misc_feature   MCS (fragment) (across the origin): pBluescript multiple cloning site
