[The description below was written by a language model from this plasmid's Addgene catalogue record and pLannotate feature annotations shown in this document.]
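Description:
pHCMV_ALV_Env is a mammalian expression plasmid built on the pHCMV backbone that drives production of the envelope (Env) polyprotein of avian leukosis virus. The 1,818 bp env open reading frame was synthesized with mammalian codon optimization and sits between retained EcoRI and BglII sites. Automated annotation matches it to a Rous sarcoma virus-type Env entry, whose transmembrane subunit acts as a class I viral fusion protein mediating fusion of viral and target cell membranes. Transcription comes from the human cytomegalovirus immediate early enhancer and promoter. A rabbit β-globin intron lies upstream of the coding sequence, an arrangement generally used to improve mRNA processing and expression, and a rabbit β-globin polyadenylation signal terminates the transcript. No epitope tag, reporter or mammalian selection marker is annotated, which suggests the plasmid is meant for transient transfection.

In bacteria the 6,582 bp plasmid is maintained by a high-copy ColE1/pUC-type origin and selected with ampicillin through the β-lactamase gene and its own promoter. The rest of the backbone carries pBluescript-type cloning-vector remnants: an f1 phage origin, a T7 promoter, fragments of the multiple cloning site, lacZα and lacI, and the lac promoter, operator and CAP binding site. None of these contributes to mammalian expression.

The stated purpose is simply expression of ALV Env. The associated publication concerns cell type-specific delivery by modular envelope design, so a role as an envelope plasmid co-transfected with other components to pseudotype viral or virus-like particles is plausible, but the record does not describe a specific application or packaging system.
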