Addgene plasmid #207325: pHCMV_ALV_Env
Purpose: Expression of env polyprotein from Avian leukosis virus (ALV)
Depositing lab: Feng Zhang. Depositing organization: Broad Institute. Publication: Cell type-specific delivery by modular envelope design. Strebinger D, Frangieh CJ, Friedrich MJ, Faure G, Macrae RK, Zhang F. Nat Commun. 2023 Aug 23;14(1):5141. doi: 10.1038/s41467-023-40788-8. PubMed 37612276.
Backbone
  Vector backbone: pHCMV
  Backbone manufacturer: Clontech
  Backbone size w/o insert (bp): 4764
  Vector type: Mammalian Expression
Growth in bacteria
  Bacterial resistance: Ampicillin, 100 μg/mL
  Growth temperature: 37°C
  Growth strain: NEB Stable
  Copy number: High Copy
Gene/Insert
  Gene/Insert name: ALV_Env
  Species: Avian leukosis virus
  Insert size (bp): 1818
  Mutation: mammalian codon optimization
  Entrez Gene: env (a.k.a. ALVgp01)
  Promoter: CMV promoter
  Cloning method: Restriction Enzyme; 5′ cloning site EcoRI (not destroyed); 3′ cloning site BglII (not destroyed)
Resource information
  A portion of this plasmid was derived from a plasmid made by: synthesis
Terms and licenses: Academic/Nonprofit Terms; Industry Terms: Not Available to Industry
How to cite: pHCMV_ALV_Env was a gift from Feng Zhang (Addgene plasmid # 207325 ; http://n2t.net/addgene:207325 ; RRID:Addgene_207325)
